Addgene plasmid #145044: pJT78_GalL_nCDA1Δ195-BE3
Purpose: Expresses nCDA1Δ195-BE3 in yeast cells
Depositing lab: Ralph Bock. Depositing organization: Max Planck Institute of Molecular Plant Physiology. Publication: Engineering of high-precision base editors for site-specific single nucleotide replacement. Tan J, Zhang F, Karcher D, Bock R. Nat Commun. 2019 Jan 25;10(1):439. doi: 10.1038/s41467-018-08034-8. PubMed 30683865.
Backbone
  Vector backbone: p415
  Backbone manufacturer: p415-GalL-Cas9-CYC1t (Plasmid #43804)
  Vector type: Yeast Expression, CRISPR
  Selectable markers: LEU2
Growth in bacteria
  Bacterial resistance: Ampicillin, 100 μg/mL
  Growth temperature: 37°C
  Growth strain: DH5alpha
  Copy number: High Copy
Gene/Insert
  Gene/Insert name: nCDA1Δ195-BE3 (alt name: pmCDA1(1-195AA)-nCas9-UGI-NLS)
  Species: Bacillus phage PBS2, Petromyzon marinus, Streptococcus pyogenes
  Insert size (bp): 4986
  Mutation: pmCDA1(1-195AA); spCas9(D10A)
  Promoter: GalL
  Cloning method: Gibson Cloning
  Sequencing primers: 5′ T3 promoter; 3′ T7 promoter
Terms and licenses: Academic/Nonprofit Terms; Industry Terms: Not Available to Industry
How to cite: pJT78_GalL_nCDA1Δ195-BE3 was a gift from Ralph Bock (Addgene plasmid # 145044 ; http://n2t.net/addgene:145044 ; RRID:Addgene_145044)
