[The description below was written by a language model from this plasmid's Addgene catalogue record and pLannotate feature annotations shown in this document.]
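Description:
pJT78_GalL_nCDA1Δ195-BE3 is a yeast–E. coli shuttle plasmid of about 11.6 kb for galactose-inducible expression of a cytidine base editor in Saccharomyces cerevisiae. It is built on the p415 backbone, derived from a p415-GalL-Cas9-CYC1t parent. In yeast it is maintained through a CEN6/ARS element, which gives stable low-copy centromeric propagation, and it is selected by the LEU2 auxotrophic marker under its own promoter. In bacteria it replicates from a high-copy ColE1/pUC-type origin with ampicillin resistance. An f1 origin and remnants of the pBluescript-style lac/lacZα region are also present. T3 and T7 promoters flank the expression cassette and serve as sequencing primer sites.

The payload, assembled by Gibson cloning, is a single fusion open reading frame of roughly 5 kb. It is driven by the GalL promoter, which the automated annotation detects as a GAL1-type, Gal4-regulated promoter, and it is terminated by the CYC1 terminator. From the N-terminus it encodes a sea lamprey cytidine deaminase PmCDA1 truncated to residues 1–195, then Streptococcus pyogenes Cas9 carrying the D10A mutation, making it a nickase. These are followed by the uracil-DNA glycosylase inhibitor (UGI) from Bacillus phage PBS2 and a nuclear localization signal; the NLS is named in the record but is not annotated in the feature table. In this BE3-style architecture, the guide-directed nickase positions the deaminase to convert cytosine to uracil, while UGI blocks uracil excision so that C-to-T changes are retained. No guide RNA cassette is annotated, so the guide is presumably supplied separately. The associated publication concerns engineering high-precision base editors for single-nucleotide replacement, and the truncated deaminase appears to be one of the variants tested in that work.
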