Features (pLannotate 1.2.2; 25 found; start..end, strand, type, name):
      1..589     +  rep_origin     ori: high-copy-number ColE1/pMB1/pBR322/pUC origin of replication
    772..864     +  CDS            lacI (fragment): lac repressor; lacI; The lac repressor binds to the lac operator to inhibit transcription in E. coli. This inhibition can be relieved by adding lactose or isopropyl-β-D-thiogalactopyranoside (IPTG).
    877..898     +  protein_bind   CAP binding site: CAP binding activates transcription in the presence of cAMP. E. coli catabolite activator protein
    913..943     +  promoter       lac promoter: promoter for the E. coli lac operon
    947..969     +  protein_bind   lac operator (fragment): The lac repressor binds to the lac operator to inhibit transcription in E. coli. This inhibition can be relieved by adding lactose or isopropyl-β-D-thiogalactopyranoside (IPTG). lac repressor encoded by lacI
   1012..1030    +  promoter       T3 promoter: promoter for bacteriophage T3 RNA polymerase
   1049..1468    +  promoter       GAL1 promoter: S. cerevisiae GAL1; inducible promoter, regulated by Gal4
   1483..1506    +  misc_feature   MCS (fragment): pBluescript multiple cloning site
   1513..2097    +  CDS            PmCDA1 (fragment): cytidine deaminase from the sea lamprey Petromyzon marinus (Rogozin et al., 2007)
   2098..6201    +  CDS            Cas9: Cas9 (Csn1) endonuclease from the Streptococcus pyogenes Type II CRISPR/Cas system generates RNA-guided double strand breaks in DNA
   6214..6462    +  CDS            UGI: UNGI_BPPB2 - Experimental evidence at protein level: Swiss-Prot protein existence level 1. This protein binds specifically and reversibly to the host uracil-DNA glycosylase, preventing removal of uracil residues from PBS2 DNA by the host uracil-excision repair system. From Bacillus phage PBS2 (Bacteriophage PBS2).
   6511..6758    +  terminator     CYC1 terminator: S. cerevisiae CYC1; transcription terminator for CYC1
   6777..6795    -  promoter       T7 promoter: promoter for bacteriophage T7 RNA polymerase
   6803..6958    +  CDS            lacZα (fragment): LacZα fragment of β-galactosidase; lacZ fragment
   6962..7390    +  rep_origin     f1 ori (sequence partly withheld): f1 bacteriophage origin of replication; arrow indicates direction of (+) strand synthesis
   7418..7470    -  misc_feature   bom (fragment): basis of mobility region from pBR322
   7501..7578    +  CDS            YO192_YEAST (fragment): Experimental evidence at protein level: Swiss-Prot protein existence level 1. From Saccharomyces cerevisiae (strain ATCC 204508 / S288c) (Baker's yeast).
   7718..8125    +  promoter       LEU2 promoter: S. cerevisiae LEU2
   8126..9220    +  CDS            LEU2: 3-isopropylmalate dehydrogenase, required for leucine biosynthesis; S. cerevisiae LEU2; yeast auxotrophic marker
   9582..9698    -  CDS            NFS1 (fragment): NFS1_YEAST - Also known as SPL1 From Saccharomyces cerevisiae (strain ATCC 204508 / S288c) (Baker's yeast).
   9697..9747    -  misc_feature   bom (fragment): basis of mobility region from pBR322
   9849..9884    -  CDS            rop (fragment): Rop protein, which maintains plasmids at low copy number; rop
   9953..10456   -  misc_feature   CEN/ARS: S. cerevisiae CEN6 centromere fused to an autonomously replicating sequence
  10493..10597   +  promoter       AmpR promoter: bla
  10598..11458   +  CDS            AmpR: β-lactamase; bla; confers resistance to ampicillin, carbenicillin, and related antibiotics
>Addgene plasmid #145044 | pJT78_GalL_nCDA1Δ195-BE3 | addgene full sequence | sequence record 305163 | Addgene NGS Result
TTGAGATCCTTTTTTTCTGCGCGTAATCTGCTGCTTGCAAACAAAAAAACCACCGCTACCAGCGGTGGTT
TGTTTGCCGGATCAAGAGCTACCAACTCTTTTTCCGAAGGTAACTGGCTTCAGCAGAGCGCAGATACCAA
ATACTGTTCTTCTAGTGTAGCCGTAGTTAGGCCACCACTTCAAGAACTCTGTAGCACCGCCTACATACCT
CGCTCTGCTAATCCTGTTACCAGTGGCTGCTGCCAGTGGCGATAAGTCGTGTCTTACCGGGTTGGACTCA
AGACGATAGTTACCGGATAAGGCGCAGCGGTCGGGCTGAACGGGGGGTTCGTGCACACAGCCCAGCTTGG
AGCGAACGACCTACACCGAACTGAGATACCTACAGCGTGAGCTATGAGAAAGCGCCACGCTTCCCGAAGG
GAGAAAGGCGGACAGGTATCCGGTAAGCGGCAGGGTCGGAACAGGAGAGCGCACGAGGGAGCTTCCAGGG
GGAAACGCCTGGTATCTTTATAGTCCTGTCGGGTTTCGCCACCTCTGACTTGAGCGTCGATTTTTGTGAT
GCTCGTCAGGGGGGCGGAGCCTATGGAAAAACGCCAGCAACGCGGCCTTTTTACGGTTCCTGGCCTTTTG
CTGGCCTTTTGCTCACATGTTCTTTCCTGCGTTATCCCCTGATTCTGTGGATAACCGTATTACCGCCTTT
GAGTGAGCTGATACCGCTCGCCGCAGCCGAACGACCGAGCGCAGCGAGTCAGTGAGCGAGGAAGCGGAAG
AGCGCCCAATACGCAAACCGCCTCTCCCCGCGCGTTGGCCGATTCATTAATGCAGCTGGCACGACAGGTT
TCCCGACTGGAAAGCGGGCAGTGAGCGCAACGCAATTAATGTGAGTTAGCTCACTCATTAGGCACCCCAG
GCTTTACACTTTATGCTTCCGGCTCGTATGTTGTGTGGAATTGTGAGCGGATAACAATTTCACACAGGAA
ACAGCTATGACCATGATTACGCCAAGCGCGCAATTAACCCTCACTAAAGGGAACAAAAGCTGGAGCTCGT
GACAGCCCTCCGAAGGAAGACTCTCCTCCGTGCGTCCTCGTCTTCACCGGTCGCGTTCCTGAAACGCAGA
TGTGCCTCGCGCCGCACTGCTCCGAACAATAAAGATTCTACAATACTAGCTTTTATGGTTATGAAGAGGA
AAAATTGGCAGTAACCTGGCCCCACAAACCTTCAAATGAACGAATCAAATTAACAACCATAGGATGATAA
TGCGATTAGTTTTTTAGCCTTATTTCTGGGGTAATTAATCAGCGAAGCGATGATTTTTGATCTATTAACG
GATATATAAATGCAAAAACTGCATAACCACTTTAACTAATACTTTCAACATTTTCGGTTTGTATTACTTC
TTATTCAAATGTAATAAAAGTATCAACAAAAAATTGTTAATATACCTCTATACTTTAACGTCAAGGAGAA
AAAACCCCGGATTCTAGAACTAGTGGATCCCCCGGGAAAAAAATGACCGACGCTGAGTACGTGAGAATCC
ATGAGAAGTTGGACATCTACACGTTTAAGAAACAGTTTTTCAACAACAAAAAATCCGTGTCGCATAGATG
CTACGTTCTCTTTGAATTAAAACGACGGGGTGAACGTAGAGCGTGTTTTTGGGGCTATGCTGTGAATAAA
CCACAGAGCGGGACAGAACGTGGCATTCACGCCGAAATCTTTAGCATTAGAAAAGTCGAAGAATACCTGC
GCGACAACCCCGGACAATTCACGATAAATTGGTACTCATCCTGGAGTCCTTGTGCAGATTGCGCTGAAAA
GATCTTAGAATGGTATAACCAGGAGCTGCGGGGGAACGGCCACACTTTGAAAATCTGGGCTTGCAAACTC
TATTACGAGAAAAATGCGAGGAATCAAATTGGGCTGTGGAACCTCAGAGATAACGGGGTTGGGTTGAATG
TAATGGTAAGTGAACACTACCAATGTTGCAGGAAAATATTCATCCAATCGTCGCACAATCAATTGAATGA
GAATAGATGGCTTGAGAAGACTTTGAAGCGAGCTGAAAAACGACGGAGCGAGTTGTCCATTATGATTATG
GACAAGAAGTACTCCATTGGGCTCGCTATCGGCACAAACAGCGTCGGTTGGGCCGTCATTACGGACGAGT
ACAAGGTGCCGAGCAAAAAATTCAAAGTTCTGGGCAATACCGATCGCCACAGCATAAAGAAGAACCTCAT
TGGCGCCCTCCTGTTCGACTCCGGGGAGACGGCCGAAGCCACGCGGCTCAAAAGAACAGCACGGCGCAGA
TATACCCGCAGAAAGAATCGGATCTGCTACCTGCAGGAGATCTTTAGTAATGAGATGGCTAAGGTGGATG
ACTCTTTCTTCCATAGGCTGGAGGAGTCCTTTTTGGTGGAGGAGGATAAAAAGCACGAGCGCCACCCAAT
CTTTGGCAATATCGTGGACGAGGTGGCGTACCATGAAAAGTACCCAACCATATATCATCTGAGGAAGAAG
CTTGTAGACAGTACTGATAAGGCTGACTTGCGGTTGATCTATCTCGCGCTGGCGCATATGATCAAATTTC
GGGGACACTTCCTCATCGAGGGGGACCTGAACCCAGACAACAGCGATGTCGACAAACTCTTTATCCAACT
GGTTCAGACTTACAATCAGCTTTTCGAAGAGAACCCGATCAACGCATCCGGAGTTGACGCCAAAGCAATC
CTGAGCGCTAGGCTGTCCAAATCCCGGCGGCTCGAAAACCTCATCGCACAGCTCCCTGGGGAGAAGAAGA
ACGGCCTGTTTGGTAATCTTATCGCCCTGTCACTCGGGCTGACCCCCAACTTTAAATCTAACTTCGACCT
GGCCGAAGATGCCAAGCTTCAACTGAGCAAAGACACCTACGATGATGATCTCGACAATCTGCTGGCCCAG
ATCGGCGACCAGTACGCAGACCTTTTTTTGGCGGCAAAGAACCTGTCAGACGCCATTCTGCTGAGTGATA
TTCTGCGAGTGAACACGGAGATCACCAAAGCTCCGCTGAGCGCTAGTATGATCAAGCGCTATGATGAGCA
CCACCAAGACTTGACTTTGCTGAAGGCCCTTGTCAGACAGCAACTGCCTGAGAAGTACAAGGAAATTTTC
TTCGATCAGTCTAAAAATGGCTACGCCGGATACATTGACGGCGGAGCAAGCCAGGAGGAATTTTACAAAT
TTATTAAGCCCATCTTGGAAAAAATGGACGGCACCGAGGAGCTGCTGGTAAAGCTTAACAGAGAAGATCT
GTTGCGCAAACAGCGCACTTTCGACAATGGAAGCATCCCCCACCAGATTCACCTGGGCGAACTGCACGCT
ATCCTCAGGCGGCAAGAGGATTTCTACCCCTTTTTGAAAGATAACAGGGAAAAGATTGAGAAAATCCTCA
CATTTCGGATACCCTACTATGTAGGCCCCCTCGCCCGGGGAAATTCCAGATTCGCGTGGATGACTCGCAA
ATCAGAAGAGACCATCACTCCCTGGAACTTCGAGGAAGTCGTGGATAAGGGGGCCTCTGCCCAGTCCTTC
ATCGAAAGGATGACTAACTTTGATAAAAATCTGCCTAACGAAAAGGTGCTTCCTAAACACTCTCTGCTGT
ACGAGTACTTCACAGTTTATAACGAGCTCACCAAGGTCAAATACGTCACAGAAGGGATGAGAAAGCCAGC
ATTCCTGTCTGGAGAGCAGAAGAAAGCTATCGTGGACCTCCTCTTCAAGACGAACCGGAAAGTTACCGTG
AAACAGCTCAAAGAAGACTATTTCAAAAAGATTGAATGTTTCGACTCTGTTGAAATCAGCGGAGTGGAGG
ATCGCTTCAACGCATCCCTGGGAACGTATCACGATCTCCTGAAAATCATTAAAGACAAGGACTTCCTGGA
CAATGAGGAGAACGAGGACATTCTTGAGGACATTGTCCTCACCCTTACGTTGTTTGAAGATAGGGAGATG
ATTGAAGAACGCTTGAAAACTTACGCTCATCTCTTCGACGACAAAGTCATGAAACAGCTCAAGAGGCGCC
GATATACAGGATGGGGGCGGCTGTCAAGAAAACTGATCAATGGGATCCGAGACAAGCAGAGTGGAAAGAC
AATCCTGGATTTTCTTAAGTCCGATGGATTTGCCAACCGGAACTTCATGCAGTTGATCCATGATGACTCT
CTCACCTTTAAGGAGGACATCCAGAAAGCACAAGTTTCTGGCCAGGGGGACAGTCTTCACGAGCACATCG
CTAATCTTGCAGGTAGCCCAGCTATCAAAAAGGGAATACTGCAGACCGTTAAGGTCGTGGATGAACTCGT
CAAAGTAATGGGAAGGCATAAGCCCGAGAATATCGTTATCGAGATGGCCCGAGAGAACCAAACTACCCAG
AAGGGACAGAAGAACAGTAGGGAAAGGATGAAGAGGATTGAAGAGGGTATAAAAGAACTGGGGTCCCAAA
TCCTTAAGGAACACCCAGTTGAAAACACCCAGCTTCAGAATGAGAAGCTCTACCTGTACTACCTGCAGAA
CGGCAGGGACATGTACGTGGATCAGGAACTGGACATCAATCGGCTCTCCGACTACGACGTGGATCATATC
GTGCCCCAGTCTTTTCTCAAAGATGATTCTATTGATAATAAAGTGTTGACAAGATCCGATAAAAATAGAG
GGAAGAGTGATAACGTCCCCTCAGAAGAAGTTGTCAAGAAAATGAAAAATTATTGGCGGCAGCTGCTGAA
CGCCAAACTGATCACACAACGGAAGTTCGATAATCTGACTAAGGCTGAACGAGGTGGCCTGTCTGAGTTG
GATAAAGCCGGCTTCATCAAAAGGCAGCTTGTTGAGACACGCCAGATCACCAAGCACGTGGCCCAAATTC
TCGATTCACGCATGAACACCAAGTACGATGAAAATGACAAACTGATTCGAGAGGTGAAAGTTATTACTCT
GAAGTCTAAGCTGGTCTCAGATTTCAGAAAGGACTTTCAGTTTTATAAGGTGAGAGAGATCAACAATTAC
CACCATGCGCATGATGCCTACCTGAATGCAGTGGTAGGCACTGCACTTATCAAAAAATATCCCAAGCTTG
AATCTGAATTTGTTTACGGAGACTATAAAGTGTACGATGTTAGGAAAATGATCGCAAAGTCTGAGCAGGA
AATAGGCAAGGCCACCGCTAAGTACTTCTTTTACAGCAATATTATGAATTTTTTCAAGACCGAGATTACA
CTGGCCAATGGAGAGATTCGGAAGCGACCACTTATCGAAACAAACGGAGAAACAGGAGAAATCGTGTGGG
ACAAGGGTAGGGATTTCGCGACAGTCCGGAAGGTCCTGTCCATGCCGCAGGTGAACATCGTTAAAAAGAC
CGAAGTACAGACCGGAGGCTTCTCCAAGGAAAGTATCCTCCCGAAAAGGAACAGCGACAAGCTGATCGCA
CGCAAAAAAGATTGGGACCCCAAGAAATACGGCGGATTCGATTCTCCTACAGTCGCTTACAGTGTACTGG
TTGTGGCCAAAGTGGAGAAAGGGAAGTCTAAAAAACTCAAAAGCGTCAAGGAACTGCTGGGCATCACAAT
CATGGAGCGATCAAGCTTCGAAAAAAACCCCATCGACTTTCTCGAGGCGAAAGGATATAAAGAGGTCAAA
AAAGACCTCATCATTAAGCTTCCCAAGTACTCTCTCTTTGAGCTTGAAAACGGCCGGAAACGAATGCTCG
CTAGTGCGGGCGAGCTGCAGAAAGGTAACGAGCTGGCACTGCCCTCTAAATACGTTAATTTCTTGTATCT
GGCCAGCCACTATGAAAAGCTCAAAGGGTCTCCCGAAGATAATGAGCAGAAGCAGCTGTTCGTGGAACAA
CACAAACACTACCTTGATGAGATCATCGAGCAAATAAGCGAATTCTCCAAAAGAGTGATCCTCGCCGACG
CTAACCTCGATAAGGTGCTTTCTGCTTACAATAAGCACAGGGATAAGCCCATCAGGGAGCAGGCAGAAAA
CATTATCCACTTGTTTACTCTGACCAACTTGGGCGCGCCTGCAGCCTTCAAGTACTTCGACACCACCATA
GACAGAAAGCGGTACACCTCTACAAAGGAGGTCCTGGACGCCACACTGATTCATCAGTCAATTACGGGGC
TCTATGAAACAAGAATCGACCTCTCTCAGCTCGGTGGAGACTCTGGTGGTTCAACTAATTTATCTGATAT
TATTGAAAAAGAAACAGGTAAACAATTAGTTATTCAAGAATCAATTTTAATGTTGCCAGAAGAAGTTGAA
GAAGTTATTGGTAATAAACCAGAATCTGATATTTTAGTTCATACTGCTTATGATGAATCTACTGATGAAA
ATGTTATGTTATTGACTTCAGATGCTCCAGAATATAAACCATGGGCTTTAGTTATTCAAGATTCTAATGG
TGAAAATAAAATTAAAATGTTGTCTGGTGGTTCACCCAAGAAGAAGAGGAAGGTGTGATCTCTTCTCGAG
TCATGTAATTAGTTATGTCACGCTTACATTCACGCCCTCCCCCCACATCCGCTCTAACCGAAAAGGAAGG
AGTTAGACAACCTGAAGTCTAGGTCCCTATTTATTTTTTTATAGTTATGTTAGTATTAAGAACGTTATTT
ATATTTCAAATTTTTCTTTTTTTTCTGTACAGACGCGTGTACGCATGTAACATTATACTGAAAACCTTGC
TTGAGAAGGTTTTGGGACGCTCGAAGGCTTTAATTTGCGGCCGGTACCCAATTCGCCCTATAGTGAGTCG
TATTACGCGCGCTCACTGGCCGTCGTTTTACAACGTCGTGACTGGGAAAACCCTGGCGTTACCCAACTTA
ATCGCCTTGCAGCACATCCCCCTTTCGCCAGCTGGCGTAATAGCGAAGAGGCCCGCACCGATCGCCCTTC
CCAACAGTTGCGCAGCCTGAATGGCGAATGG
[124 nt withheld, positions 6962-7085]
C
[91 nt withheld, positions 7087-7177]
A
[49 nt withheld, positions 7179-7227]
CCTTTGACGTTGGAGTCCACGTTCTTT
[37 nt withheld, positions 7255-7291]
ACCCTATCTCGGTCTATTCTTTTGATTTATAAGGGATTTTGCCGATTTCGGCCTATTGGTTAAAAAATGA
GCTGATTTAACAAAAATTTAACGCGAATTTTAACAAAATATTAACGCTTACAATTTCCTGATGCGGTATT
TTCTCCTTACGCATCTGTGCGGTATTTCACACCGCATATCGACCGGTCGAGGAGAACTTCTAGTATATCT
ACATACCTAATATTATTGCCTTATTAAAAATGGAATCCCAACAATTACATCAAAATCCACATTCTCTTCA
AAATCAATTGTCCTGTACTTCCTTGTTCATGTGTGTTCAAAAACGTTATATTTATAGGATAATTATACTC
TATTTCTCAACAAGTAATTGGTTGTTTGGCCGAGCGGTCTAAGGCGCCTGATTCAAGAAATATCTTGACC
GCAGTTAACTGTGGGAATACTCAGGTATCGTAAGATGCAAGAGTTCGAATCTCTTAGCAACCATTATTTT
TTTCCTCAACATAACGAGAACACACAGGGGCGCTATCGCACAGAATCAAATTCGATGACTGGAAATTTTT
TGTTAATTTCAGAGGTCGCCTGACGCATATACCTTTTTCAACTGAAAAATTGGGAGAAAAAGGAAAGGTG
AGAGCGCCGGAACCGGCTTTTCATATAGAATAGAGAAGCGTTCATGACTAAATGCTTGCATCACAATACT
TGAAGTTGACAATATTATTTAAGGACCTATTGTTTTTTCCAATAGGTGGTTAGCAATCGTCTTACTTTCT
AACTTTTCTTACCTTTTACATTTCAGCAATATATATATATATATTTCAAGGATATACCATTCTAATGTCT
GCCCCTAAGAAGATCGTCGTTTTGCCAGGTGACCACGTTGGTCAAGAAATCACAGCCGAAGCCATTAAGG
TTCTTAAAGCTATTTCTGATGTTCGTTCCAATGTCAAGTTCGATTTCGAAAATCATTTAATTGGTGGTGC
TGCTATCGATGCTACAGGTGTTCCACTTCCAGATGAGGCGCTGGAAGCCTCCAAGAAGGCTGATGCCGTT
TTGTTAGGTGCTGTGGGTGGTCCTAAATGGGGTACCGGTAGTGTTAGACCTGAACAAGGTTTACTAAAAA
TCCGTAAAGAACTTCAATTGTACGCCAACTTAAGACCATGTAACTTTGCATCCGACTCTCTTTTAGACTT
ATCTCCAATCAAGCCACAATTTGCTAAAGGTACTGACTTCGTTGTTGTCAGAGAATTAGTGGGAGGTATT
TACTTTGGTAAGAGAAAGGAAGACGATGGTGATGGTGTCGCTTGGGATAGTGAACAATACACCGTTCCAG
AAGTGCAAAGAATCACAAGAATGGCCGCTTTCATGGCCCTACAACATGAGCCACCATTGCCTATTTGGTC
CTTGGATAAAGCTAATGTTTTGGCCTCTTCAAGATTATGGAGAAAAACTGTGGAGGAAACCATCAAGAAC
GAATTCCCTACATTGAAGGTTCAACATCAATTGATTGATTCTGCCGCCATGATCCTAGTTAAGAACCCAA
CCCACCTAAATGGTATTATAATCACCAGCAACATGTTTGGTGATATCATCTCCGATGAAGCCTCCGTTAT
CCCAGGTTCCTTGGGTTTGTTGCCATCTGCGTCCTTGGCCTCTTTGCCAGACAAGAACACCGCATTTGGT
TTGTACGAACCATGCCACGGTTCTGCTCCAGATTTGCCAAAGAATAAGGTCAACCCTATCGCCACTATCT
TGTCTGCTGCAATGATGTTGAAATTGTCATTGAACTTGCCTGAAGAAGGTAAGGCCATTGAAGATGCAGT
TAAAAAGGTTTTGGATGCAGGTATCAGAACTGGTGATTTAGGTGGTTCCAACAGTACCACCGAAGTCGGT
GATGCTGTCGCCGAAGAAGTTAAGAAAATCCTTGCTTAAAAAGATTCTCTTTTTTTATGATATTTGTACA
TAAACTTTATAAATGAAATTCATAATAGAAACGACACGAAATTACAAAATGGAATATGTTCATAGGGTAG
ACGAAACTATATACGCAATCTACATACATTTATCAAGAAGGAGAAAAAGGAGGATGTAAAGGAATACAGG
TAAGCAAATTGATACTAATGGCTCAACGTGATAAGGAAAAAGAATTGCACTTTAACATTAATATTGACAA
GGAGGAGGGCACCACACAAAAAGTTAGGTGTAACAGAAAATCATGAAACTATGATTCCTAATTTATATAT
TGGAGGATTTTCTCTAAAAAAAAAAAAATACAACAAATAAAAAACACTCAATGACCTGACCATTTGATGG
AGTTTAAGTCAATACCTTCTTGAACCATTTCCCATAATGGTGAAAGTTCCCTCAAGAATTTTACTCTGTC
AGAAACGGCCTTAACGACGTAGTCGATATGGTGCACTCTCAGTACAATCTGCTCTGATGCCGCATAGTTA
AGCCAGCCCCGACACCCGCCAACACCCGCTGACGCGCCCTGACGGGCTTGTCTGCTCCCGGCATCCGCTT
ACAGACAAGCTGTGACCGTCTCCGGGAGCTGCATGTGTCAGAGGTTTTCACCGTCATCACCGAAACGCGC
GAGACGAAAGGGCCTCGTGATACGCCTATTTTTATAGGTTAATGTCATGATAATAATGGTTTCTTAGGAC
GGATCGCTTGCCTGTAACTTACACGCGCCTCGTATCTTTTAATGATGGAATAATTTGGGAATTTACTCTG
TGTTTATTTATTTTTATGTTTTGTATTTGGATTTTAGAAAGTAAATAAAGAAGGTAGAAGAGTTACGGAA
TGAAGAAAAAAAAATAAACAAAGGTTTAAAAAATTTCAACAAAAAGCGTACTTTACATATATATTTATTA
GACAAGAAAAGCAGATTAAATAGATATACATTCGATTAACGATAAGTAAAATGTAAAATCACAGGATTTT
CGTGTGTGGTCTTCTACACAGACAAGATGAAACAATTCGGCATTAATACCTGAGAGCAGGAAGAGCAAGA
TAAAAGGTAGTATTTGTTGGCGATCCCCCTAGAGTCTTTTACATCTTCGGAAAACAAAAACTATTTTTTC
TTTAATTTCTTTTTTTACTTTCTATTTTTAATTTATATATTTATATTAAAAAATTTAAATTATAATTATT
TTTATAGCACGTGATGAAAAGGACCCAGGTGGCACTTTTCGGGGAAATGTGCGCGGAACCCCTATTTGTT
TATTTTTCTAAATACATTCAAATATGTATCCGCTCATGAGACAATAACCCTGATAAATGCTTCAATAATA
TTGAAAAAGGAAGAGTATGAGTATTCAACATTTCCGTGTCGCCCTTATTCCCTTTTTTGCGGCATTTTGC
CTTCCTGTTTTTGCTCACCCAGAAACGCTGGTGAAAGTAAAAGATGCTGAAGATCAGTTGGGTGCACGAG
TGGGTTACATCGAACTGGATCTCAACAGCGGTAAGATCCTTGAGAGTTTTCGCCCCGAAGAACGTTTTCC
AATGATGAGCACTTTTAAAGTTCTGCTATGTGGCGCGGTATTATCCCGTATTGACGCCGGGCAAGAGCAA
CTCGGTCGCCGCATACACTATTCTCAGAATGACTTGGTTGAGTACTCACCAGTCACAGAAAAGCATCTTA
CGGATGGCATGACAGTAAGAGAATTATGCAGTGCTGCCATAACCATGAGTGATAACACTGCGGCCAACTT
ACTTCTGACAACGATCGGAGGACCGAAGGAGCTAACCGCTTTTTTGCACAACATGGGGGATCATGTAACT
CGCCTTGATCGTTGGGAACCGGAGCTGAATGAAGCCATACCAAACGACGAGCGTGACACCACGATGCCTG
TAGCAATGGCAACAACGTTGCGCAAACTATTAACTGGCGAACTACTTACTCTAGCTTCCCGGCAACAATT
AATAGACTGGATGGAGGCGGATAAAGTTGCAGGACCACTTCTGCGCTCGGCCCTTCCGGCTGGCTGGTTT
ATTGCTGATAAATCTGGAGCCGGTGAGCGTGGGTCTCGCGGTATCATTGCAGCACTGGGGCCAGATGGTA
AGCCCTCCCGTATCGTAGTTATCTACACGACGGGGAGTCAGGCAACTATGGATGAACGAAATAGACAGAT
CGCTGAGATAGGTGCCTCACTGATTAAGCATTGGTAACTGTCAGACCAAGTTTACTCATATATACTTTAG
ATTGATTTAAAACTTCATTTTTAATTTAAAAGGATCTAGGTGAAGATCCTTTTTGATAATCTCATGACCA
AAATCCCTTAACGTGAGTTTTCGTTCCACTGAGCGTCAGACCCCGTAGAAAAGATCAAAGGATCTTC
